>Addgene plasmid #114992 | RLK902 J5_pECIA2 | addgene full sequence | sequence record 296781 | Addgene NGS Result
GTAAAACGACGGCCAGTGAATTAATTCGTTGCAGGACAGGATGTGGTGCCCGATGTGACTAGCTCTTTGC
TGCAGGCCGTCCTATCCTCTGGTTCCGATAAGAGACCCAGAACTCCGGCCCCCCACCGCCCACCGCCACC
CCCATACATATGTGGTACGCAAGTAAGAGTGCCTGCGCATGCCCCATGTGCCCCACCAAGAGCTTTGCAT
CCCATACAAGTCCCCAAAGTGGAGAACCGAACCAATTCTTCGCGGGCAGAACAAAAGCTTCTGCACACGT
CTCCACTCGAATTTGGAGCCGGCCGGCGTGTGCAAAAGAGGTGAATCGAACGAAAGACCCGTGTGTAAAG
CCGCGTTTCCAAAATGTATAAAACCGAGAGCATCTGGCCAATGTGCATCAGTTGTGGTCAGCAGCAAAAT
CAAGTGAATCATCTCAGTGCAACTAAAGGGGGGATCCGATCTCAATATGAAGTTATGCATATTACTGGCC
GTCGTGGCCTTTGTTGGCCTCTCGCTCGGGTCAATCGGAGATCTCGCCGCCGACAAATCCGCTCTTCTCT
CTTTTCGTTCCGCCGTCGGTGGTCGTACATTACTCTGGGACGTCAAGCAAACCTCACCATGCAACTGGAC
CGGCGTCTTATGCGACGGTGGTCGTGTTACTGCTCTTCGTCTTCCCGGTGAAACGCTCTCCGGTCATATA
CCGGAGGGTATTTTTGGTAATTTAACTCAGCTCCGGACGCTTAGTCTCCGTCTCAATGGTCTTACTGGTT
CTCTTCCTTTGGATCTCGGAAGCTGCTCCGATCTTCGGCGTTTGTACCTGCAGGGTAACAGATTCTCCGG
TGAGATTCCGGAGGTTTTGTTTAGTCTTAGTAACCTTGTTAGGTTGAATCTAGCTGAGAATGAATTTAGT
GGAGAGATCTCGTCAGGGTTTAAAAACCTTACTAGGCTTAAGACTCTGTACCTGGAGAATAACAAGCTCT
CTGGCTCTCTTTTAGACTTGGATTTGTCTTTGGATCAGTTCAACGTTTCTAATAACTTGTTGAACGGATC
TATACCTAAGAGTTTGCAGAAGTTTGATTCTGATTCGTTTGTGGGAACTTCTCTCTGCGGCAAACCGCTT
GTTGTCTGCTCTAATGAGGGAACTGTGCCAAGCCAGCCAATTTCTGTTGGCAATATTCCCGGAACTGTTG
AAGGAAGTGAGGAGAAGAAGAAAAGGAAGAAGCTTTCTCTGGAGGTGCTGTTCCAGGGACCAGGGAGCGA
CAAAACTCACACATGCCCACCGTGCCCAGCACCTGAACTCCTGGGGGGACCGTCAGTCTTCCTCTTCCCC
CCAAAACCCAAGGACACCCTCATGATCTCCCGGACCCCTGAGGTCACATGCGTGGTGGTGGACGTGAGCC
ACGAAGACCCTGAGGTCAAGTTCAACTGGTACGTGGACGGCGTGGAGGTGCATAATGCCAAGACAAAGCC
GCGGGAGGAGCAGTACAACAGCACGTACCGTGTGGTCAGCGTCCTCACCGTCCTGCACCAGGACTGGCTG
AATGGCAAGGAGTACAAGTGCAAGGTCTCCAACAAAGCCCTCCCAGCCCCCATCGAGAAAACCATCTCCA
AAGCCAAAGGGCAGCCCCGAGAACCACAGGTGTACACCCTGCCCCCATCCCGGGAGGAGATGACCAAGAA
CCAGGTCAGCCTGACCTGCCTGGTCAAAGGCTTCTATCCCAGCGACATCGCCGTGGAGTGGGAGAGCAAT
GGGCAGCCGGAGAACAACTACAAGACCACGCCTCCCGTGCTGGACTCCGACGGCTCCTTCTTCCTCTACA
GCAAGCTCACCGTGGACAAGAGCAGGTGGCAGCAGGGGAACGTCTTCTCATGCTCCGTGATGCATGAGGG
TCTGCACAACCACTACACGCAGAAGAGCCTCTCCCTGTCTCCGGGTAAATCTAGAGGGCCCTTCGAAGGT
AAGCCTATCCCTAACCCTCTCCTCGGTCTCGATTCTACGCGTACCGGTCATCATCACCATCACCATTGAG
TTTAAACCCGCTGATCAGCCTCGACTGTGCCTTCTAAGGCCTGAGCTCGCTGATCAGCCTCGATCGAGGA
TCCAGACATGATAAGATACATTGATGAGTTTGGACAAACCACAACTAGAATGCAGTGAAAAAAATGCTTT
ATTTGTGAAATTTGTGATGCTATTGCTTTATTTGTAACCATTATAAGCTGCAATAAACAAGTTAACAACA
ACAATTGCATTCATTTTATGTTTCAGGTTCAGGGGGAGGTGTGGGAGGTTTTTTAAAGCAAGTAAAACCT
CTACAAATGTGGTATGGCTGATTATGATCAGTCGACCTGCAGGCATGCAAGCTTGGCGTAATCATGGTCA
TAGCTGTTTCCTGTGTGAAATTGTTATCCGCTCACAATTCCACACAACATACGAGCCGGAAGCATAAAGT
GTAAAGCCTGGGGTGCCTAATGAGTGAGCTAACTCACATTAATTGCGTTGCGCTCACTGCCCGCTTTCCA
GTCGGGAAACCTGTCGTGCCAGCTGCATTAATGAATCGGCCAACGCGCGGGGAGAGGCGGTTTGCGTATT
GGGCGCTCTTCCGCTTCCTCGCTCACTGACTCGCTGCGCTCGGTCGTTCGGCTGCGGCGAGCGGTATCAG
CTCACTCAAAGGCGGTAATACGGTTATCCACAGAATCAGGGGATAACGCAGGAAAGAACATGTGAGCAAA
AGGCCAGCAAAAGGCCAGGAACCGTAAAAAGGCCGCGTTGCTGGCGTTTTTCCATAGGCTCCGCCCCCCT
GACGAGCATCACAAAAATCGACGCTCAAGTCAGAGGTGGCGAAACCCGACAGGACTATAAAGATACCAGG
CGTTTCCCCCTGGAAGCTCCCTCGTGCGCTCTCCTGTTCCGACCCTGCCGCTTACCGGATACCTGTCCGC
CTTTCTCCCTTCGGGAAGCGTGGCGCTTTCTCATAGCTCACGCTGTAGGTATCTCAGTTCGGTGTAGGTC
GTTCGCTCCAAGCTGGGCTGTGTGCACGAACCCCCCGTTCAGCCCGACCGCTGCGCCTTATCCGGTAACT
ATCGTCTTGAGTCCAACCCGGTAAGACACGACTTATCGCCACTGGCAGCAGCCACTGGTAACAGGATTAG
CAGAGCGAGGTATGTAGGCGGTGCTACAGAGTTCTTGAAGTGGTGGCCTAACTACGGCTACACTAGAAGA
ACAGTATTTGGTATCTGCGCTCTGCTGAAGCCAGTTACCTTCGGAAAAAGAGTTGGTAGCTCTTGATCCG
GCAAACAAACCACCGCTGGTAGCGGTGGTTTTTTTGTTTGCAAGCAGCAGATTACGCGCAGAAAAAAAGG
ATCTCAAGAAGATCCTTTGATCTTTTCTACGGGGTCTGACGCTCAGTGGAACGAAAACTCACGTTAAGGG
ATTTTGGTCATGAGATTATCAAAAAGGATCTTCACCTAGATCCTTTTAAATTAAAAATGAAGTTTTAAAT
CAATCTAAAGTATATATGAGTAAACTTGGTCTGACAGTTACCAATGCTTAATCAGTGAGGCACCTATCTC
AGCGATCTGTCTATTTCGTTCATCCATAGTTGCCTGACTCCCCGTCGTGTAGATAACTACGATACGGGAG
GGCTTACCATCTGGCCCCAGTGCTGCAATGATACCGCGAGACCCACGCTCACCGGCTCCAGATTTATCAG
CAATAAACCAGCCAGCCGGAAGGGCCGAGCGCAGAAGTGGTCCTGCAACTTTATCCGCCTCCATCCAGTC
TATTAATTGTTGCCGGGAAGCTAGAGTAAGTAGTTCGCCAGTTAATAGTTTGCGCAACGTTGTTGCCATT
GCTACAGGCATCGTGGTGTCACGCTCGTCGTTTGGTATGGCTTCATTCAGCTCCGGTTCCCAACGATCAA
GGCGAGTTACATGATCCCCCATGTTGTGCAAAAAAGCGGTTAGCTCCTTCGGTCCTCCGATCGTTGTCAG
AAGTAAGTTGGCCGCAGTGTTATCACTCATGGTTATGGCAGCACTGCATAATTCTCTTACTGTCATGCCA
TCCGTAAGATGCTTTTCTGTGACTGGTGAGTACTCAACCAAGTCATTCTGAGAATAGTGTATGCGGCGAC
CGAGTTGCTCTTGCCCGGCGTCAATACGGGATAATACCGCGCCACATAGCAGAACTTTAAAAGTGCTCAT
CATTGGAAAACGTTCTTCGGGGCGAAAACTCTCAAGGATCTTACCGCTGTTGAGATCCAGTTCGATGTAA
CCCACTCGTGCACCCAACTGATCTTCAGCATCTTTTACTTTCACCAGCGTTTCTGGGTGAGCAAAAACAG
GAAGGCAAAATGCCGCAAAAAAGGGAATAAGGGCGACACGGAAATGTTGAATACTCATACTCTTCCTTTT
TCAATATTATTGAAGCATTTATCAGGGTTATTGTCTCATGAGCGGATACATATTTGAATGTATTTAGAAA
AATAAACAAATAGGGGTTCCGCGCACATTTCCCCGAAAAGTGCCACCTGACGTCTAAGAAACCATTATTA
TCATGACATTAACCTATAAAAATAGGCGTATCACGAGGCCCTTTCGTCTCGCGCGTTTCGGTGATGACGG
TGAAAACCTCTGACACATGCAGCTCCCGGAGACGGTCACAGCTTGTCTGTAAGCGGATGCCGGGAGCAGA
CAAGCCCGTCAGGGCGCGTCAGCGGGTGTTGGCGGGTGTCGGGGCTGGCTTAACTATGCGGCATCAGAGC
AGATTGTACTGAGAGTGCACCATATGCGGTGTGAAATACCGCACAGATGCGTAAGGAGAAAATACCGCAT
CAGGCGCCATTCGCCATTCAGGCTGCGCAACTGTTGGGAAGGGCGATCGGTGCGGGCCTCTTCGCTATTA
CGCCAGCTGGCGAAAGGGGGATGTGCTGCAAGGCGATTAAGTTGGGTAACGCCAGGGTTTTCCCAGTCAC
GACGTT
Features (pLannotate 1.2.2; 18 found; start..end, strand, type, name):
     23..449     +  promoter       MT promoter: Drosophila metallothionein promoter
    455..1228    +  CDS            RLK902 (fragment): RLK90_ARATH - Experimental evidence at protein level: Swiss-Prot protein existence level 1. From Arabidopsis thaliana (Mouse-ear cress).
    467..520     +  sig_peptide    BiP signal sequence: Drosophila BiP signal sequence
   1259..1939    +  CDS            IGHG1 (fragment): IGHG1_HUMAN - Experimental evidence at protein level: Swiss-Prot protein existence level 1. Constant region of immunoglobulin heavy chains. Immunoglobulins, also known as antibodies, are membrane-bound or secreted glycoproteins produced by B lymphocytes. In the recognition phase of humoral immunity, the membrane-bound immunoglobulins serve as receptors which, upon binding of a specific antigen, trigger the clonal expansion and differentiation of B lymphocytes into immunoglobulins- secreting plasma cells. Secreted immunoglobulins mediate the effector phase of humoral immunity, which results in
   1958..1999    +  CDS            V5 tag: epitope tag from simian virus 5
   2099..2233    -  polyA_signal   SV40 poly(A) signal: SV40 polyadenylation signal
   2256..2340    -  CDS            large T antigen (fragment): large T antigen from SV40 (simian virus 40)
   2340..2364    +  misc_feature   MCS (fragment): pUC18/19 multiple cloning site
   2401..2417    -  protein_bind   lac operator: The lac repressor binds to the lac operator to inhibit transcription in E. coli. This inhibition can be relieved by adding lactose or isopropyl-β-D-thiogalactopyranoside (IPTG). lac repressor encoded by lacI
   2425..2455    -  promoter       lac promoter: promoter for the E. coli lac operon
   2470..2491    -  protein_bind   CAP binding site: CAP binding activates transcription in the presence of cAMP. E. coli catabolite activator protein
   2504..2596    -  CDS            lacI (fragment): lac repressor; lacI; The lac repressor binds to the lac operator to inhibit transcription in E. coli. This inhibition can be relieved by adding lactose or isopropyl-β-D-thiogalactopyranoside (IPTG).
   2779..3367    -  rep_origin     ori: high-copy-number ColE1/pMB1/pBR322/pUC origin of replication
   3538..4398    -  CDS            AmpR: β-lactamase; bla; confers resistance to ampicillin, carbenicillin, and related antibiotics
   4399..4503    -  promoter       AmpR promoter: bla
   4598..4633    +  CDS            rop (fragment): Rop protein, which maintains plasmids at low copy number; rop
   4735..4834    +  misc_feature   bom (fragment): basis of mobility region from pBR322
   4840..21      -  CDS            lacZα (fragment) (across the origin): LacZα fragment of β-galactosidase; lacZ fragment
