[The description below was written by a language model from this plasmid's Addgene catalogue record and pLannotate feature annotations shown in this document.]
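Description:
RLK902 J5_pECIA2 is an insect-cell expression plasmid built on the pECIA2 backbone for secreted production of a plant receptor ectodomain in Drosophila cell culture. It is the "bait" member of a bait/prey pair and is intended to be used with the matching prey construct, RLK902 J5_pECIA14. In E. coli it is maintained as a high-copy plasmid through a ColE1/pUC-type origin and selected with ampicillin via the β-lactamase gene. The remaining annotated bacterial elements (lac promoter/operator, and fragments of lacZα, lacI, rop and bom) are vestiges of the pUC/pBR322-derived cloning backbone and play no role in the expression cassette.

The payload is the extracellular domain of the Arabidopsis thaliana leucine-rich repeat receptor kinase RLK902 (AT3G17840), inserted by ligation-independent cloning. Transcription is driven by the Drosophila metallothionein promoter, which is induced by adding copper sulfate to the culture. A Drosophila BiP signal sequence at the start of the open reading frame directs the protein into the secretory pathway so that it is released into the medium. Downstream, the ectodomain is fused in frame to a human IgG1 Fc region, followed by a V5 epitope and a hexahistidine tag. The His tag is listed in the catalogue entry but was not picked up in the automated annotation. An SV40 polyadenylation signal follows the cassette, although the feature table marks it on the opposite strand.

The Fc portion provides a handle for capturing the bait, while the V5 and His tags allow detection and purification. The record associates the plasmid with a study mapping an extracellular interaction network among Arabidopsis LRR receptor kinases, in which bait and prey ectodomains are tested against each other.
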