Addgene plasmid #114992: RLK902 J5_pECIA2
Purpose: Bait vector RLK902 J5_pECIA2 should be used with prey vector RLK902 J5_pECIA14.
Depositing lab: Youssef Belkhadir. Depositing organization: Gregor Mendel Institute of Molecular Plant Biology. Publication: An extracellular network of Arabidopsis leucine-rich repeat receptor kinases. Smakowska-Luzan E, Mott GA, Parys K, Stegmann M, Howton TC, Layeghifard M, Neuhold J, Lehner A, Kong J, Grunwald K, Weinberger N, Satbhai SB, Mayer D, Busch W, Madalinski M, Stolt-Bergner P, Provart NJ, Mukhtar MS, Zipfel C, Desveaux D, Guttman DS, Belkhadir Y. Nature. 2018 Jan 18;553(7688):342-346. doi: 10.1038/nature25184. Epub 2018 Jan 10. PubMed 29320478.
Backbone
  Vector backbone: pECIA2
  Backbone manufacturer: Chris Garcia (Addgene plasmid # 47032)
  Vector type: Insect Expression
Growth in bacteria
  Bacterial resistance: Ampicillin, 100 μg/mL
  Growth temperature: 37°C
  Growth strain: DH5alpha
  Copy number: High Copy
Gene/Insert
  Gene/Insert name: AT3G17840
  Species: A. thaliana (mustard weed)
  Promoter: Metallothionein (Copper-Inducible)
  Tag / fusion protein: Fc, V5 and hexahistidine tags (C terminal on backbone)
  Cloning method: Ligation Independent Cloning
Terms and licenses: Academic/Nonprofit Terms; Industry Terms: Not Available to Industry
Depositor comments: Plasmid for secreted expression in Drosophila cell culture by induction via CuSO4. Insert is an extracellular domain of indicated LRR-RK, C-terminally tagged with Fc, V5 and hexahistidine tags. Insert Protein Sequence: SIGDLAADKSALLSFRSAVGGRTLLWDVKQTSPCNWTGVLCDGGRVTALRLPGETLSGHIPEGIFGNLTQLRTLSLRLNGLTGSLPLDLGSCSDLRRLYLQGNRFSGEIPEVLFSLSNLVRLNLAENEFSGEISSGFKNLTRLKTLYLENNKLSGSLLDLDLSLDQFNVSNNLLNGSIPKSLQKFDSDSFVGTSLCGKPLVVCSNEGTVPSQPISVGNIPGTVEGSEEKKKRKKLS
How to cite: RLK902 J5_pECIA2 was a gift from Youssef Belkhadir (Addgene plasmid # 114992 ; http://n2t.net/addgene:114992 ; RRID:Addgene_114992)
